Addgene plasmid #54806: mCrimson-C1
Purpose: (Empty Backbone) Localization: C1 Cloning Vector, Excitation: 588, Emission: 615
Depositing lab: Michael Davidson. Depositing organization: Florida State University, Tallahassee.
Backbone
  Vector backbone: mCrimson-C1
  Backbone size (bp): 4750
  Vector type: Mammalian Expression
  Selectable markers: Neomycin (select with G418)
  Tag / fusion protein: mCrimson (N terminal on backbone)
Growth in bacteria
  Bacterial resistance: Kanamycin, 50 μg/mL
  Growth temperature: 37°C
  Growth strain: DH5alpha
  Copy number: High Copy
Gene/Insert
  Gene/Insert name: None
  Tag / fusion protein: mCrimson (N terminal on backbone)
Terms and licenses: Academic/Nonprofit Terms; Industry Terms
Depositor comments: mCrimson = mCrimson1. Excitation = 588; Emission = 615
How to cite: mCrimson-C1 was a gift from Michael Davidson (Addgene plasmid # 54806 ; http://n2t.net/addgene:54806 ; RRID:Addgene_54806)
