[The description below was written by a language model from this plasmid's Addgene catalogue record.]
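Description:
mCrimson-C1 is an empty mammalian expression backbone of about 4.75 kb designed for building fluorescent fusion proteins. It carries no insert. Instead, the vector supplies the coding sequence for the red fluorescent protein mCrimson (noted in the record as equivalent to mCrimson1), with a recorded excitation maximum of 588 nm and emission maximum of 615 nm. The "C1" designation and the tag annotation indicate that mCrimson sits at the N-terminus of any fusion, so a gene of interest is cloned downstream of, and in frame with, the fluorescent protein, attaching the partner to the C-terminal end of mCrimson.

The plasmid is propagated in E. coli as a high-copy vector under kanamycin selection. In mammalian cells, the neomycin resistance marker allows selection of stable transfectants with G418. In vectors of this type a single resistance gene commonly serves both purposes, but no feature table is provided to confirm that arrangement here. The record also does not state the promoter driving mCrimson expression, the origin of replication, the polyadenylation signal, or the composition of the cloning site, so these details cannot be confirmed from the available information.

Typical uses are constructing N-terminally mCrimson-tagged proteins for live-cell or fixed-cell imaging of protein localization and dynamics. The unmodified vector can also express free mCrimson as a red transfection marker or a control alongside fusion constructs.
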