>Addgene plasmid #54806 | mCrimson-C1 | addgene partial sequence | sequence record 93241 | CMV-F 5'-CGCAAATGGGCGGTAGGCGTG-3'
GTGAACCGTCAGATCCGCTAGCGCTACCGGTCGCCACCATGGTGAGCAAGGGCGAGGAGCTGATCAAGGA
GAACATGCACAGCAAGCTGTACCTGGAAGGCAGCGTGAACGGCCACCAGTTCAAGTGCACCCACGAAGGG
GAGGGCAAGCCCTACGAGGGCACCCAGACCAACAGGATCAAGGTGGTGGAGGGAGGCCCCCTGCCGTTCG
CATTCGACATCCTGGCCACCATGTTTATGTACGGGAGCAAGGCCTTCATCAAGTACCCCAAGGGCCTCCC
CGATTATTTTAAGCAGTCCTTCCCTGAGGGCTTCACATGGGAGAGAGTCATGGTGTTCGAAGACGGGGGC
GTGCTGACCGCCACCCAGGACACCAGCCTCCAGGACGGCTGCCTCATCTACAACGTGAAGCTGAGAGGGG
TGAACTTCCCAGCCAACGGCCCCGTGATGAAGCAGACAACACTGGGCTGGGAGCCCAGCACCGAGACCCT
GTACCCCGCTGACGGCGCCCTGGAAGGCAGATGCGACATGGCCCTGAAGCTCGTGGGCGGGGGCCACCTG
CACTGCAACTTCAAGACCACATACAAATCCAAGAAACCCGCTACAAACCTCAAGATGCCCGGCGTCCACT
ACGTGGACCGCAGACTGGAAAGAATCAAGGAGGCCGACAACGAGACCTACGTCGAGCAGCACGAGGTGGC
TGTGGCCAGATACTGCGACCTCCCTAGCAAACTGGGGCACAAACTTAATGGCATGGACGAGCTGTACAAG
TCCGGACTCAGATCTCGAGCTCAAGCTTCGAATTCTGCAGTCGACGGTACCGCGG
