>Addgene plasmid #54806 | mCrimson-C1 | addgene partial sequence | sequence record 94348 | SV40pA-R 5'-GAAATTTGTGATGCTATTGC-3'
AGTTAACAACAACAATTGCATTCATTTTATGTTTCAGGTTCAGGGGGAGGTGTGGGAGGTTTTTTAAAGC
AAGTAAAACCTCTACAAATGTGGTATGGCTGATTATGATCAGTTATCTAGATCCGGTGGATCCCGGGCCC
GCGGTACCGTCGACTGCAGAATTCGAAGCTTGAGCTCGAGATCTGAGTCCGGACTTGTACAGCTCGTCCA
TGCCATTAAGTTTGTGCCCCAGTTTGCTAGGGAGGTCGCAGTATCTGGCCACAGCCACCTCGTGCTGCTC
GACGTAGGTCTCGTTGTCGGCCTCCTTGATTCTTTCCAGTCTGCGGTCCACGTAGTGGACGCCGGGCATC
TTGAGGTTTGTAGCGGGTTTCTTGGATTTGTATGTGGTCTTGAAGTTGCAGTGCAGGTGGCCCCCGCCCA
CGAGCTTCAGGGCCATGTCGCATCTGCCTTCCAGGGCGCCGTCAGCGGGGTACAGGGTCTCGGTGCTGGG
CTCCCAGCCCAGTGTTGTCTGCTTCATCACGGGGCCGTTGGCTGGGAAGTTCACCCCTCTCAGCTTCACG
TTGTAGATGAGGCAGCCGTCCTGGAGGCTGGTGTCCTGGGTGGCGGTCAGCACGCCCCCGTCTTCGAACA
CCATGACTCTCTCCCATGTGAAGCCCTCAGGGAAGGACTGCTTAAAATAATCGGGGAGGCCCTTGGGGTA
CTTGATGAAGGCCTTGCTCCCGTACATAAACATGGTGGCCAGGATGTCGAATGCGAACGGCAGGG
